Addgene plasmid #248895: pdHJ4
Purpose: Generation of double Holliday Junction DNA
Depositing lab: Stephen West. Depositing organization: Francis Crick Institute. Publication: Generation of double Holliday junction DNAs and their dissolution/resolution within a chromatin context. Ho HN, West SC. Proc Natl Acad Sci U S A. 2022 May 3;119(18):e2123420119. doi: 10.1073/pnas.2123420119. Epub 2022 Apr 22. PubMed 35452329.
Backbone
  Vector backbone: pBluescript II SK(+)
  Backbone manufacturer: Agilent
  Backbone size w/o insert (bp): 2464
  Total vector size (bp): 3486
  Modifications to backbone: pBluescript II SK(+) was digested with SapI and PvuII and synthetic DNA fragments were added as follows 1) 25- to 30-bp homology to pBluescript II SK(+) backbone (SapI site); 2) First DNAzyme self-cleavage cassette 3) precursor DNA 4) Second DNAzyme self-cleavage cassette 5) 25- to 30-bp homology to pBluescript II SK(+) backbone (PvuII site). Homologous sequences 1 and 5 allow the precursor DNA to be inserted with the intended orientation into the backbone during Gibson assembly reactions. Priginal SapI site near ori was lost in the resultant phagemids. The sequence of the precursor DNA (d4), was based on d1 (from pdHJ1), so that so that it could be used to generate DNA molecules containing Holliday junctions.
  Vector type: Cloning and Sequencing. As a phagemid, it allows for the rescue of single stranded DNA
Growth in bacteria
  Bacterial resistance: Ampicillin, 100 μg/mL
  Growth temperature: 37°C
  Growth strain: DH5alpha
  Growth instructions: Transforming pdHJ4 into E. coli DH5α together with an M13 helper plasmid yields single-stranded DNA.
  Copy number: High Copy
Gene/Insert
  Gene/Insert name: synthetic DNA comprised of homologous sequences (to phagemid backbone), DNAzyme self-cleavage cassettes and precursor DNA
  Species: Synthetic
  Insert size (bp): 1022
  Cloning method: Gibson Cloning
  Sequencing primers: 5′ n/a
Terms and licenses: Academic/Nonprofit Terms; Industry Terms: Not Available to Industry
How to cite: pdHJ4 was a gift from Stephen West (Addgene plasmid # 248895 ; http://n2t.net/addgene:248895 ; RRID:Addgene_248895)
