[The description below was written by a language model from this plasmid's Addgene catalogue record and pLannotate feature annotations shown in this document.]
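Description:
pdHJ4 is a high-copy phagemid built on pBluescript II SK(+) for producing a single-stranded DNA precursor used to assemble double Holliday junction substrates. It is propagated in E. coli through the pUC-type ColE1 origin and selected with ampicillin via the bla promoter and β-lactamase gene. The f1 bacteriophage origin allows one strand to be rescued as single-stranded DNA when M13 helper functions are supplied, here from a helper plasmid present in the same cells. Only a short remnant of lacZα is annotated, consistent with removal of the SapI–PvuII segment of the backbone during construction. The original SapI site near the origin was also lost.

The roughly 1 kb synthetic insert was introduced by Gibson assembly in a defined orientation set by 25–30 bp homology arms matching the backbone at the SapI and PvuII ends. Between these arms lies the precursor DNA, termed d4, flanked on each side by a DNAzyme self-cleavage cassette. DNAzymes are catalytic single-stranded DNA sequences, so the arrangement implies that the cassettes cut the rescued single strand on either side of d4 and release it from the vector sequence, although the record does not spell out this step. The d4 sequence was designed from the d1 precursor carried by the related pdHJ1 so that the strands can be used to generate molecules containing Holliday junctions. The automated feature table annotates only backbone elements and leaves the insert region, about 2.3–3.5 kb, unannotated. The associated work concerns the dissolution and resolution of double Holliday junctions, including within chromatin.
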