Features (pLannotate 1.2.2; 5 found; start..end, strand, type, name):
     72..500     +  rep_origin     f1 ori (sequence partly withheld): f1 bacteriophage origin of replication; arrow indicates direction of (+) strand synthesis
    553..657     +  promoter       AmpR promoter: bla
    658..1518    +  CDS            AmpR: β-lactamase; bla; confers resistance to ampicillin, carbenicillin, and related antibiotics
   1689..2277    +  rep_origin     ori: high-copy-number ColE1/pMB1/pBR322/pUC origin of replication
   3475..67      +  CDS            lacZα (fragment) (across the origin): LacZα fragment of β-galactosidase; lacZ fragment
>Addgene plasmid #248895 | pdHJ4 | addgene full sequence | sequence record 500696 | Addgene NGS Result
CTGGCGTAATAGCGAAGAGGCCCGCACCGATCGCCCTTCCCAACAGTTGCGCAGCCTGAATGGCGAATGG
G
[124 nt withheld, positions 72-195]
C
[91 nt withheld, positions 197-287]
A
[49 nt withheld, positions 289-337]
CCTTTGACGTTGGAGTCCACGTTCTTT
[37 nt withheld, positions 365-401]
ACCCTATCTCGGTCTATTCTTTTGATTTATAAGGGATTTTGCCGATTTCGGCCTATTGGTTAAAAAATGA
GCTGATTTAACAAAAATTTAACGCGAATTTTAACAAAATATTAACGCTTACAATTTAGGTGGCACTTTTC
GGGGAAATGTGCGCGGAACCCCTATTTGTTTATTTTTCTAAATACATTCAAATATGTATCCGCTCATGAG
ACAATAACCCTGATAAATGCTTCAATAATATTGAAAAAGGAAGAGTATGAGTATTCAACATTTCCGTGTC
GCCCTTATTCCCTTTTTTGCGGCATTTTGCCTTCCTGTTTTTGCTCACCCAGAAACGCTGGTGAAAGTAA
AAGATGCTGAAGATCAGTTGGGTGCACGAGTGGGTTACATCGAACTGGATCTCAACAGCGGTAAGATCCT
TGAGAGTTTTCGCCCCGAAGAACGTTTTCCAATGATGAGCACTTTTAAAGTTCTGCTATGTGGCGCGGTA
TTATCCCGTATTGACGCCGGGCAAGAGCAACTCGGTCGCCGCATACACTATTCTCAGAATGACTTGGTTG
AGTACTCACCAGTCACAGAAAAGCATCTTACGGATGGCATGACAGTAAGAGAATTATGCAGTGCTGCCAT
AACCATGAGTGATAACACTGCGGCCAACTTACTTCTGACAACGATCGGAGGACCGAAGGAGCTAACCGCT
TTTTTGCACAACATGGGGGATCATGTAACTCGCCTTGATCGTTGGGAACCGGAGCTGAATGAAGCCATAC
CAAACGACGAGCGTGACACCACGATGCCTGTAGCAATGGCAACAACGTTGCGCAAACTATTAACTGGCGA
ACTACTTACTCTAGCTTCCCGGCAACAATTAATAGACTGGATGGAGGCGGATAAAGTTGCAGGACCACTT
CTGCGCTCGGCCCTTCCGGCTGGCTGGTTTATTGCTGATAAATCTGGAGCCGGTGAGCGTGGGTCTCGCG
GTATCATTGCAGCACTGGGGCCAGATGGTAAGCCCTCCCGTATCGTAGTTATCTACACGACGGGGAGTCA
GGCAACTATGGATGAACGAAATAGACAGATCGCTGAGATAGGTGCCTCACTGATTAAGCATTGGTAACTG
TCAGACCAAGTTTACTCATATATACTTTAGATTGATTTAAAACTTCATTTTTAATTTAAAAGGATCTAGG
TGAAGATCCTTTTTGATAATCTCATGACCAAAATCCCTTAACGTGAGTTTTCGTTCCACTGAGCGTCAGA
CCCCGTAGAAAAGATCAAAGGATCTTCTTGAGATCCTTTTTTTCTGCGCGTAATCTGCTGCTTGCAAACA
AAAAAACCACCGCTACCAGCGGTGGTTTGTTTGCCGGATCAAGAGCTACCAACTCTTTTTCCGAAGGTAA
CTGGCTTCAGCAGAGCGCAGATACCAAATACTGTTCTTCTAGTGTAGCCGTAGTTAGGCCACCACTTCAA
GAACTCTGTAGCACCGCCTACATACCTCGCTCTGCTAATCCTGTTACCAGTGGCTGCTGCCAGTGGCGAT
AAGTCGTGTCTTACCGGGTTGGACTCAAGACGATAGTTACCGGATAAGGCGCAGCGGTCGGGCTGAACGG
GGGGTTCGTGCACACAGCCCAGCTTGGAGCGAACGACCTACACCGAACTGAGATACCTACAGCGTGAGCT
ATGAGAAAGCGCCACGCTTCCCGAAGGGAGAAAGGCGGACAGGTATCCGGTAAGCGGCAGGGTCGGAACA
GGAGAGCGCACGAGGGAGCTTCCAGGGGGAAACGCCTGGTATCTTTATAGTCCTGTCGGGTTTCGCCACC
TCTGACTTGAGCGTCGATTTTTGTGATGCTCGTCAGGGGGGCGGAGCCTATGGAAAAACGCCAGCAACGC
GGCCTTTTTACGGTTCCTGGCCTTTTGCTGGCCTTTTGCTCACATGTTCTTTCCTGCGTTATCCCCTGAT
TCTGTGGATAACCGTATTACCGCCTTTGAGTGAGCTGATACCGCTCGCCGCAGCCGAACGACCGAGCGCA
GCGAGTCAGTGAGCGAGGAAGCGATTGCACGTTGAAGCGTTACCTGTTAGGTAACGTAGTTGAGCTGTGC
AATCTATTTTTGGTGTAGCTAGTTGAGCTGTCACAGAATGTGACGTTGAAGGCTACACCAGAAGATTAAA
TTCACCACCGGTTCGCTTTCCTAGCAGTCGTATGGGTTCGCTCTTACAGGACACCTGGTATTCGCAATGG
TCTCACGAGGCCCTGCTCATGGCTCTTAGTCAACTCTACTCATGCAATACCGTATTCCGAGGCGCTCCGA
TAAATGGCTATGTGTGCTTGTCGACATCAGTCGGCAAAGAGACAAATATAGTGCTAGCTACGCAACAAGT
ATTAACGAACGGCCATTCGAATAGTGGAAGACATCGCCTACTCCGTGCCAAAGCCTCACGAAAAGCCACG
TATAGGGTTGCTGATGGTGCACACCAGGGCTGTTCTATCCAGCTCCATATGTGGAGAAGGCAACGTAGTC
AGTTACGGAGTTATCCCACCTTAGTATTACTCGATCTGATGTCTGCACGCTGAGGTCTCCCACAGTCGTC
GTGTCAACAATAGAGAGTCAGGCTCTTGCTATTCTATCCAAGGGCACAGTCCAACTACCCAGTCACCAGA
GGGACCTGAAGGTGTTCTCAGTGCCGAGATCCTATCGGTTACTGTTACCAGGCGAGAGCAAGCTGTCGGG
GATTTGAGGTGCACTCCGGATACCCACAAAACGTGATCGCAGTCCATCCCTGAGACATTTTAGCGTAACT
GGGCTGAGTATTCTACTGAGCTGGCGTAGCGTTGAACCCTTCAGGACGATAGATTCGGGTAAAGACGGTC
ATCGGGGGCTTATACAGCGGACTACAACTCTAGAGCTTGAATGACATACTCATCTCTATACATTCTCGAA
CAGCCTATCAGCGAGTCGATTACAGAGGTCCCTACGTTGAAGCGTTACCTGTTAGGTAACGTAGTTGAGC
TGTAGGGACGATTTTTGCTCACATTAGTTGAGCTGTCACAGAATGTGACGTTGAAGATGTGAGCCCCTTT
CGCCAG
